>Addgene plasmid #184727 | pX459-canis_PTGS1-3 | addgene full sequence | sequence record 362306 | Addgene Partial NGS Result
GAGGGCCTATTTCCCATGATTCCTTCATATTTGCATATACGATACAAGGCTGTTAGAGAGATAATTGGAA
TTAATTTGACTGTAAACACAAAGATATTAGTACAAAATACGTGACGTAGAAAGTAATAATTTCTTGGGTA
GTTTGCAGTTTTAAAATTATGTTTTAAAATGGACTATCATATGCTTACCGTAACTTGAAAGTATTTCGAT
TTCTTGGCTTTATATATCTTGTGGAAAGGACGAAACACCGAGACTTCGGTGTTCACCTCGGTTTTAGAGC
TAGAAATAGCAAGTTAAAATAAGGCTAGTCCGTTATCAACTTGAAAAAGTGGCACCGAGTCGGTGCTTTT
TTGTTTTAGAGCTAGAAATAGCAAGTTAAAATAAGGCTAGTCCGTTTTTAGCGCGTGCGCCAATTCTGCA
GACAAATGGCTCTAGAGGTACCCGTTACATAACTTACGGTAAATGGCCCGCCTGGCTGACCGCCCAACGA
CCCCCGCCCATTGACGTCAATAGTAACGCCAATAGGGACTTTCCATTGACGTCAATGGGTGGAGTATTTA
CGGTAAACTGCCCACTTGGCAGTACATCAAGTGTATCATATGCCAAGTACGCCCCCTATTGACGTCAATG
ACGGTAAATGGCCCGCCTGGCATTGTGCCCAGTACATGACCTTATGGGACTTTCCTACTTGGCAGTACAT
CTACGTATTAGTCATCGCTATTACCATGGTCGAGGTGAGCCCCACGTTCTGCTTCACTCTCCCCATCTCC
CCCCCCTCCCCACCCCCAATTTTGTATTTATTTATTTTTTAATTATTTTGKGCAGCGRTGGGGGCGGGGG
GGGGGGGGGGGSGSGCGCCMSGGGGGGSGGGGGGGGGCGAGGGGCGGGGCGGGGCGAGGCGGAGAGGTGC
GGCGGCAGCCAATCAGAGCGGCGCGCTCCGAAAGTTTCCTTTTATGGCGAGGCGGCGGCGGCGGCGGCCC
TATAAAAAGCGAAGCGCGCGGCGGGCGGGAGTCGCTGCGCGCTGCCTTCGCCCCGTGCCCCGCTCCGCCG
CCGCCTCGCGCCGCCCGCCCCGGCTCTGACTGACCGCGTTACTCCCACAGGTGAGCGGGCGGGACGGCCC
TTCTCCTCCGGGCTGTAATTAGCTGAGCAAGAGGTAAGGGTTTAAGGGATGGTTGGTTGGTGGGGTATTA
ATGTTTAATTACCTGGAGCACCTGCCTGAAATCACTTTTTTTCAGGTTGGACCGGTGCCACCATGGACTA
TAAGGACCACGACGGAGACTACAAGGATCATGATATTGATTACAAAGACGATGACGATAAGATGGCCCCA
AAGAAGAAGCGGAAGGTCGGTATCCACGGAGTCCCAGCAGCCGACAAGAAGTACAGCATCGGCCTGGACA
TCGGCACCAACTCTGTGGGCTGGGCCGTGATCACCGACGAGTACAAGGTGCCCAGCAAGAAATTCAAGGT
GCTGGGCAACACCGACCGGCACAGCATCAAGAAGAACCTGATCGGAGCCCTGCTGTTCGACAGCGGCGAA
ACAGCCGAGGCCACCCGGCTGAAGAGAACCGCCAGAAGAAGATACACCAGACGGAAGAACCGGATCTGCT
ATCTGCAAGAGATCTTCAGCAACGAGATGGCCAAGGTGGACGACAGCTTCTTCCACAGACTGGAAGAGTC
CTTCCTGGTGGAAGAGGATAAGAAGCACGAGCGGCACCCCATCTTCGGCAACATCGTGGACGAGGTGGCC
TACCACGAGAAGTACCCCACCATCTACCACCTGAGAAAGAAACTGGTGGACAGCACCGACAAGGCCGACC
TGCGGCTGATCTATCTGGCCCTGGCCCACATGATCAAGTTCCGGGGCCACTTCCTGATCGAGGGCGACCT
GAACCCCGACAACAGCGACGTGGACAAGCTGTTCATCCAGCTGGTGCAGACCTACAACCAGCTGTTCGAG
GAAAACCCCATCAACGCCAGCGGCGTGGACGCCAAGGCCATCCTGTCTGCCAGACTGAGCAAGAGCAGAC
GGCTGGAAAATCTGATCGCCCAGCTGCCCGGCGAGAAGAAGAATGGCCTGTTCGGAAACCTGATTGCCCT
GAGCCTGGGCCTGACCCCCAACTTCAAGAGCAACTTCGACCTGGCCGAGGATGCCAAACTGCAGCTGAGC
AAGGACACCTACGACGACGACCTGGACAACCTGCTGGCCCAGATCGGCGACCAGTACGCCGACCTGTTTC
TGGCCGCCAAGAACCTGTCCGACGCCATCCTGCTGAGCGACATCCTGAGAGTGAACACCGAGATCACCAA
GGCCCCCCTGAGCGCCTCTATGATCAAGAGATACGACGAGCACCACCAGGACCTGACCCTGCTGAAAGCT
CTCGTGCGGCAGCAGCTGCCTGAGAAGTACAAAGAGATTTTCTTCGACCAGAGCAAGAACGGCTACGCCG
GCTACATTGACGGCGGAGCCAGCCAGGAAGAGTTCTACAAGTTCATCAAGCCCATCCTGGAAAAGATGGA
CGGCACCGAGGAACTGCTCGTGAAGCTGAACAGAGAGGACCTGCTGCGGAAGCAGCGGACCTTCGACAAC
GGCAGCATCCCCCACCAGATCCACCTGGGAGAGCTGCACGCCATTCTGCGGCGGCAGGAAGATTTTTACC
CATTCCTGAAGGACAACCGGGAAAAGATCGAGAAGATCCTGACCTTCCGCATCCCCTACTACGTGGGCCC
TCTGGCCAGGGGAAACAGCAGATTCGCCTGGATGACCAGAAAGAGCGAGGAAACCATCACCCCCTGGAAC
TTCGAGGAAGTGGTGGACAAGGGCGCTTCCGCCCAGAGCTTCATCGAGCGGATGACCAACTTCGATAAGA
ACCTGCCCAACGAGAAGGTGCTGCCCAAGCACAGCCTGCTGTACGAGTACTTCACCGTGTATAACGAGCT
GACCAAAGTGAAATACGTGACCGAGGGAATGAGAAAGCCCGCCTTCCTGAGCGGCGAGCAGAAAAAGGCC
ATCGTGGACCTGCTGTTCAAGACCAACCGGAAAGTGACCGTGAAGCAGCTGAAAGAGGACTACTTCAAGA
AAATCGAGTGCTTCGACTCCGTGGAAATCTCCGGCGTGGAAGATCGGTTCAACGCCTCCCTGGGCACATA
CCACGATCTGCTGAAAATTATCAAGGACAAGGACTTCCTGGACAATGAGGAAAACGAGGACATTCTGGAA
GATATCGTGCTGACCCTGACACTGTTTGAGGACAGAGAGATGATCGAGGAACGGCTGAAAACCTATGCCC
ACCTGTTCGACGACAAAGTGATGAAGCAGCTGAAGCGGCGGAGATACACCGGCTGGGGCAGGCTGAGCCG
GAAGCTGATCAACGGCATCCGGGACAAGCAGTCCGGCAAGACAATCCTGGATTTCCTGAAGTCCGACGGC
TTCGCCAACAGAAACTTCATGCAGCTGATCCACGACGACAGCCTGACCTTTAAAGAGGACATCCAGAAAG
CCCAGGTGTCCGGCCAGGGCGATAGCCTGCACGAGCACATTGCCAATCTGGCCGGCAGCCCCGCCATTAA
GAAGGGCATCCTGCAGACAGTGAAGGTGGTGGACGAGCTCGTGAAAGTGATGGGCCGGCACAAGCCCGAG
AACATCGTGATCGAAATGGCCAGAGAGAACCAGACCACCCAGAAGGGACAGAAGAACAGCCGCGAGAGAA
TGAAGCGGATCGAAGAGGGCATCAAAGAGCTGGGCAGCCAGATCCTGAAAGAACACCCCGTGGAAAACAC
CCAGCTGCAGAACGAGAAGCTGTACCTGTACTACCTGCAGAATGGGCGGGATATGTACGTGGACCAGGAA
CTGGACATCAACCGGCTGTCCGACTACGATGTGGACCATATCGTGCCTCAGAGCTTTCTGAAGGACGACT
CCATCGACAACAAGGTGCTGACCAGAAGCGACAAGAACCGGGGCAAGAGCGACAACGTGCCCTCCGAAGA
GGTCGTGAAGAAGATGAAGAACTACTGGCGGCAGCTGCTGAACGCCAAGCTGATTACCCAGAGAAAGTTC
GACAATCTGACCAAGGCCGAGAGAGGCGGCCTGAGCGAACTGGATAAGGCCGGCTTCATCAAGAGACAGC
TGGTGGAAACCCGGCAGATCACAAAGCACGTGGCACAGATCCTGGACTCCCGGATGAACACTAAGTACGA
CGAGAATGACAAGCTGATCCGGGAAGTGAAAGTGATCACCCTGAAGTCCAAGCTGGTGTCCGATTTCCGG
AAGGATTTCCAGTTTTACAAAGTGCGCGAGATCAACAACTACCACCACGCCCACGACGCCTACCTGAACG
CCGTCGTGGGAACCGCCCTGATCAAAAAGTACCCTAAGCTGGAAAGCGAGTTCGTGTACGGCGACTACAA
GGTGTACGACGTGCGGAAGATGATCGCCAAGAGCGAGCAGGAAATCGGCAAGGCTACCGCCAAGTACTTC
TTCTACAGCAACATCATGAACTTTTTCAAGACCGAGATTACCCTGGCCAACGGCGAGATCCGGAAGCGGC
CTCTGATCGAGACAAACGGCGAAACCGGGGAGATCGTGTGGGATAAGGGCCGGGATTTTGCCACCGTGCG
GAAAGTGCTGAGCATGCCCCAAGTGAATATCGTGAAAAAGACCGAGGTGCAGACAGGCGGCTTCAGCAAA
GAGTCTATCCTGCCCAAGAGGAACAGCGATAAGCTGATCGCCAGAAAGAAGGACTGGGACCCTAAGAAGT
ACGGCGGCTTCGACAGCCCCACCGTGGCCTATTCTGTGCTGGTGGTGGCCAAAGTGGAAAAGGGCAAGTC
CAAGAAACTGAAGAGTGTGAAAGAGCTGCTGGGGATCACCATCATGGAAAGAAGCAGCTTCGAGAAGAAT
CCCATCGACTTTCTGGAAGCCAAGGGCTACAAAGAAGTGAAAAAGGACCTGATCATCAAGCTGCCTAAGT
ACTCCCTGTTCGAGCTGGAAAACGGCCGGAAGAGAATGCTGGCCTCTGCCGGCGAACTGCAGAAGGGAAA
CGAACTGGCCCTGCCCTCCAAATATGTGAACTTCCTGTACCTGGCCAGCCACTATGAGAAGCTGAAGGGC
TCCCCCGAGGATAATGAGCAGAAACAGCTGTTTGTGGAACAGCACAAGCACTACCTGGACGAGATCATCG
AGCAGATCAGCGAGTTCTCCAAGAGAGTGATCCTGGCCGACGCTAATCTGGACAAAGTGCTGTCCGCCTA
CAACAAGCACCGGGATAAGCCCATCAGAGAGCAGGCCGAGAATATCATCCACCTGTTTACCCTGACCAAT
CTGGGAGCCCCTGCCGCCTTCAAGTACTTTGACACCACCATCGACCGGAAGAGGTACACCAGCACCAAAG
AGGTGCTGGACGCCACCCTGATCCACCAGAGCATCACCGGCCTGTACGAGACACGGATCGACCTGTCTCA
GCTGGGAGGCGACAAAAGGCCGGCGGCCACGAAAAAGGCCGGCCAGGCAAAAAAGAAAAAGGAATTCGGC
AGTGGAGAGGGCAGAGGAAGTCTGCTAACATGCGGTGACGTCGAGGAGAATCCTGGCCCAATGACCGAGT
ACAAGCCCACGGTGCGCCTCGCCACCCGCGACGACGTCCCCAGGGCCGTACGCACCCTCGCCGCCGCGTT
CGCCGACTACCCCGCCACGCGCCACACCGTCGATCCGGACCGCCACATCGAGCGGGTCACCGAGCTGCAA
GAACTCTTCCTCACGCGCGTCGGGCTCGACATCGGCAAGGTGTGGGTCGCGGACGACGGCGCCGCGGTGG
CGGTCTGGACCACGCCGGAGAGCGTCGAAGCGGGGGCGGTGTTCGCCGAGATCGGCCCGCGCATGGCCGA
GTTGAGCGGTTCCCGGCTGGCCGCGCAGCAACAGATGGAAGGCCTCCTGGCGCCGCACCGGCCCAAGGAG
CCCGCGTGGTTCCTGGCCACCGTCGGCGTCTCGCCCGACCACCAGGGCAAGGGTCTGGGCAGCGCCGTCG
TGCTCCCCGGAGTGGAGGCGGCCGAGCGCGCCGGGGTGCCCGCCTTCCTGGAGACCTCCGCGCCCCACAA
CCTCCCCTTCTACGAGCGGCTCGGCTTCACCGTCACCGCCGACGTCGAGGTGCCCGAAGGACCGCGCACC
TGGTGCATGACCCGCAAGCCCGGTGCCTGAGAATTCTAACTAGAGCTCGCTGATCAGCCTCGACTGTGCC
TTCTAGTTGCCAGCCATCTGTTGTTTGCCCCTCCCCCGTGCCTTCCTTGACCCTGGAAGGTGCCACTCCC
ACTGTCCTTTCCTAATAAAATGAGGAAATTGCATCGCATTGTCTGAGTAGGTGTCATTCTATTCTGGGGG
GTGGGGTGGGGCAGGACAGCAAGGGGGAGGATTGGGAAGAGAATAGCAGGCATGCTGGGGAGCGGCCGCA
GGAACCCCTAGTGATGGAGTTGGCCACTCCCTCTCTGCGCGCTCGCTCGCTCACTGAGGCCGGGCGACCA
AAGGTCGCCCGACGCCCGGGCTTTGCCCGGGCGGCCTCAGTGAGCGAGCGAGCGCGCAGCTGCCTGCAGG
GGCGCCTGATGCGGTATTTTCTCCTTACGCATCTGTGCGGTATTTCACACCGCATA
[95 nt withheld, positions 6637-6731]
T
[46 nt withheld, positions 6733-6778]
C
[141 nt withheld, positions 6780-6920]
CCTTTGACGTTGGAGTCCACGTTCTTTAATAGTGGACTCTTGTTCCAAACTGGAACAACACTCAACTCTA
TCTCGGGCTATTCTTTTGATTTATAAGGGATTTTGCCGATTTCGGTCTATTGGTTAAAAAATGAGCTGAT
TTAACAAAAATTTAACGCGAATTTTAACAAAATATTAACGTTTACAATTTTATGGTGCACTCTCAGTACA
ATCTGCTCTGATGCCGCATAGTTAAGCCAGCCCCGACACCCGCCAACACCCGCTGACGCGCCCTGACGGG
CTTGTCTGCTCCCGGCATCCGCTTACAGACAAGCTGTGACCGTCTCCGGGAGCTGCATGTGTCAGAGGTT
TTCACCGTCATCACCGAAACGCGCGAGACGAAAGGGCCTCGTGATACGCCTATTTTTATAGGTTAATGTC
ATGATAATAATGGTTTCTTAGACGTCAGGTGGCACTTTTCGGGGAAATGTGCGCGGAACCCCTATTTGTT
TATTTTTCTAAATACATTCAAATATGTATCCGCTCATGAGACAATAACCCTGATAAATGCTTCAATAATA
TTGAAAAAGGAAGAGTATGAGTATTCAACATTTCCGTGTCGCCCTTATTCCCTTTTTTGCGGCATTTTGC
CTTCCTGTTTTTGCTCACCCAGAAACGCTGGTGAAAGTAAAAGATGCTGAAGATCAGTTGGGTGCACGAG
TGGGTTACATCGAACTGGATCTCAACAGCGGTAAGATCCTTGAGAGTTTTCGCCCCGAAGAACGTTTTCC
AATGATGAGCACTTTTAAAGTTCTGCTATGTGGCGCGGTATTATCCCGTATTGACGCCGGGCAAGAGCAA
CTCGGTCGCCGCATACACTATTCTCAGAATGACTTGGTTGAGTACTCACCAGTCACAGAAAAGCATCTTA
CGGATGGCATGACAGTAAGAGAATTATGCAGTGCTGCCATAACCATGAGTGATAACACTGCGGCCAACTT
ACTTCTGACAACGATCGGAGGACCGAAGGAGCTAACCGCTTTTTTGCACAACATGGGGGATCATGTAACT
CGCCTTGATCGTTGGGAACCGGAGCTGAATGAAGCCATACCAAACGACGAGCGTGACACCACGATGCCTG
TAGCAATGGCAACAACGTTGCGCAAACTATTAACTGGCGAACTACTTACTCTAGCTTCCCGGCAACAATT
AATAGACTGGATGGAGGCGGATAAAGTTGCAGGACCACTTCTGCGCTCGGCCCTTCCGGCTGGCTGGTTT
ATTGCTGATAAATCTGGAGCCGGTGAGCGTGGAAGCCGCGGTATCATTGCAGCACTGGGGCCAGATGGTA
AGCCCTCCCGTATCGTAGTTATCTACACGACGGGGAGTCAGGCAACTATGGATGAACGAAATAGACAGAT
CGCTGAGATAGGTGCCTCACTGATTAAGCATTGGTAACTGTCAGACCAAGTTTACTCATATATACTTTAG
ATTGATTTAAAACTTCATTTTTAATTTAAAAGGATCTAGGTGAAGATCCTTTTTGATAATCTCATGACCA
AAATCCCTTAACGTGAGTTTTCGTTCCACTGAGCGTCAGACCCCGTAGAAAAGATCAAAGGATCTTCTTG
AGATCCTTTTTTTCTGCGCGTAATCTGCTGCTTGCAAACAAAAAAACCACCGCTACCAGCGGTGGTTTGT
TTGCCGGATCAAGAGCTACCAACTCTTTTTCCGAAGGTAACTGGCTTCAGCAGAGCGCAGATACCAAATA
CTGTTCTTCTAGTGTAGCCGTAGTTAGGCCACCACTTCAAGAACTCTGTAGCACCGCCTACATACCTCGC
TCTGCTAATCCTGTTACCAGTGGCTGCTGCCAGTGGCGATAAGTCGTGTCTTACCGGGTTGGACTCAAGA
CGATAGTTACCGGATAAGGCGCAGCGGTCGGGCTGAACGGGGGGTTCGTGCACACAGCCCAGCTTGGAGC
GAACGACCTACACCGAACTGAGATACCTACAGCGTGAGCTATGAGAAAGCGCCACGCTTCCCGAAGGGAG
AAAGGCGGACAGGTATCCGGTAAGCGGCAGGGTCGGAACAGGAGAGCGCACGAGGGAGCTTCCAGGGGGA
AACGCCTGGTATCTTTATAGTCCTGTCGGGTTTCGCCACCTCTGACTTGAGCGTCGATTTTTGTGATGCT
CGTCAGGGGGGCGGAGCCTATGGAAAAACGCCAGCAACGCGGCCTTTTTACGGTTCCTGGCCTTTTGCTG
GCCTTTTGCTCACATGT
Features (pLannotate 1.2.2; 19 found; start..end, strand, type, name):
      1..241     +  promoter       U6 promoter: RNA polymerase III promoter for human U6 snRNA
    271..346     +  misc_RNA       gRNA scaffold: guide RNA scaffold for the Streptococcus pyogenes CRISPR/Cas9 system
    353..396     +  misc_RNA       gRNA scaffold (fragment): guide RNA scaffold for the Streptococcus pyogenes CRISPR/Cas9 system
    443..728     +  enhancer       CMV enhancer: human cytomegalovirus immediate early enhancer; contains an 18-bp deletion relative to the standard CMV enhancer
    730..1007    +  promoter       chicken β-actin promoter: No description available
   1008..1235    +  intron         hybrid intron: hybrid between chicken β-actin (CBA) and minute virus of mice (MMV) introns (Gray et al., 2011)
   1373..2974    +  CDS            Cas9(N): N-terminal portion of Streptococcus pyogenes Cas9 (Zetsche et al., 2015)
   2975..5473    +  CDS            Cas9(C): C-terminal portion of Streptococcus pyogenes Cas9 (Zetsche et al., 2015)
   5474..5521    +  CDS            nucleoplasmin NLS: bipartite nuclear localization signal from nucleoplasmin
   5591..6190    +  CDS            PuroR (fragment): puromycin N-acetyltransferase; pac from Streptomyces; confers resistance to puromycin
   6224..6335    +  polyA_signal   bGH poly(A) signal: bovine growth hormone polyadenylation signal
   6440..6580    +  repeat_region  AAV2 ITR: inverted terminal repeat of adeno-associated virus serotype 2 inverted
   6585..6636    -  misc_feature   bom (fragment): basis of mobility region from pBR322
   6655..7110    +  rep_origin     f1 ori (sequence partly withheld): f1 bacteriophage origin of replication; arrow indicates direction of (+) strand synthesis
   7111..7160    -  misc_feature   bom (fragment): basis of mobility region from pBR322
   7262..7297    -  CDS            rop (fragment): Rop protein, which maintains plasmids at low copy number; rop
   7392..7496    +  promoter       AmpR promoter: bla
   7497..8357    +  CDS            AmpR: β-lactamase; bla; confers resistance to ampicillin, carbenicillin, and related antibiotics
   8528..9116    +  rep_origin     ori: high-copy-number ColE1/pMB1/pBR322/pUC origin of replication
