[The description below was written by a language model from this plasmid's Addgene catalogue record and pLannotate feature annotations shown in this document.]
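Description:
pX459-canis_PTGS1-3 is an all-in-one CRISPR/Cas9 plasmid built on the pX459 backbone and intended for transfection into mammalian cells, specifically to knock out COX1 (the PTGS1 gene) in canine MDCK cells. It is about 9.2 kb in the sequenced record (the catalogue lists roughly 9 kb). In bacteria it is maintained through a high-copy ColE1/pUC-type origin and selected with ampicillin via the β-lactamase gene. An f1 phage origin is also present, along with short annotated fragments of bom and rop that appear to be backbone remnants.

The plasmid carries two expression units. A human U6 RNA polymerase III promoter drives a single guide RNA: the short unannotated gap between the promoter and the Streptococcus pyogenes gRNA scaffold is where the dog PTGS1-targeting spacer would sit, although the record does not describe the target site. A second, partial scaffold fragment is annotated just downstream. The other unit uses a CMV enhancer, chicken β-actin promoter and hybrid intron to express S. pyogenes Cas9, annotated as contiguous N- and C-terminal portions that together form the full coding sequence, followed by a nucleoplasmin nuclear localization signal. A puromycin N-acetyltransferase coding sequence lies downstream within the same transcription unit and is terminated by the bGH polyadenylation signal. The element linking it to Cas9 is not annotated, though the standard pX459 design uses a 2A peptide. A single AAV2 ITR follows the cassette and is a backbone remnant, not a functional packaging pair.

Transient puromycin selection enriches for transfected cells expressing Cas9 and the guide, from which COX1-deficient MDCK lines can be derived. The "-3" in the name suggests it is one of several guides against this gene.
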