Addgene plasmid #184727: pX459-canis_PTGS1-3
Purpose: COX1-KO in MDCK
Depositing lab: Michiyuki Matsuda. Depositing organization: Kyoto University, Graduate School of Biostudies. Publication: Calcium transients trigger switch-like discharge of prostaglandin E(2) in an extracellular signal-regulated kinase-dependent manner. Watabe T, Yamahira S, Takakura K, Thumkeo D, Narumiya S, Matsuda M, Terai K. eLife. 2024 Jan 26;12:RP86727. doi: 10.7554/eLife.86727. PubMed 38276879.
Backbone
  Vector backbone: pX459
  Backbone size w/o insert (bp): 9000
  Total vector size (bp): 9000
  Vector type: CRISPR
  Selectable markers: Puromycin
Growth in bacteria
  Bacterial resistance: Ampicillin, 100 μg/mL
  Growth temperature: 37°C
  Growth strain: DH5alpha
  Copy number: Unknown
Gene/Insert
  Gene/Insert name: A gRNA targeting the dog COX1 gene.
Terms and licenses: Academic/Nonprofit Terms; Industry Terms: Not Available to Industry
How to cite: pX459-canis_PTGS1-3 was a gift from Michiyuki Matsuda (Addgene plasmid # 184727 ; http://n2t.net/addgene:184727 ; RRID:Addgene_184727)
